>Addgene plasmid #112647 | p415 Gcs1 R54K | addgene full sequence | sequence record 256066 | Addgene NGS Result
TTATTTTTTGCTTTTTCTCTTGAGGTCACATGATCGCAAAATGGCAAATGGCACGTGAAGCTGTCGATAT
TGGGGAACTGTGGTGGTTGGCAAATGACTAATTAAGTTAGTCAAGGCGCCATCCTCATGAAAACTGTGTA
ACATAATAACCGAAGTGTCGAAAAGGTGGCACCTTGTCCAATTGAACACGCTCGATGAAAAAAATAAGAT
ATATATAAGGTTAAGTAAAGCGTCTGTTAGAAAGGAAGTTTTTCCTTTTTCTTGCTCTCTTGTCTTTTCA
TCTACTATTTCCTTCGTGTAATACAGGGTCGTCAGATACATAGATACAATTCTATTACCCCCATCCATAC
TCTAGAACTAGTGGATCCGCGATGTCAGATTGGAAAGTGGACCCAGATACCCGCAGGCGTCTTTTGCAAT
TGCAAAAGATTGGTGCAAATAAGAAATGTATGGATTGTGGTGCGCCAAATCCACAATGGGCCACGCCTAA
GTTTGGAGCTTTCATTTGCCTTGAATGTGCCGGTATCCATAAGGGGCTTGGTGTGCATATATCTTTTGTA
AGATCTATCACTATGGATCAGTTTAAACCGGAGGAACTTCTTCGTATGGAAAAAGGTGGTAACGAACCTT
TGACTGAATGGTTCAAGTCGCATAATATTGACCTGAGTTTACCACAAAAAGTGAAATACGATAACCCCGT
CGCAGAGGATTATAAAGAAAAGTTAACATGTCTTTGCGAAGATAGAGTATTTGAAGAGCGTGAGCATTTG
GATTTTGATGCTTCCAAGTTATCAGCAACCTCTCAAACCGCTGCATCCGCTACGCCTGGTGTTGCTCAAA
GTCGAGAAGGGACACCACTGGAGAACCGTCGATCTGCAACACCAGCAAACTCTAGTAATGGTGCCAATTT
TCAAAAGGAGAAGAACGAAGCTTATTTTGCTGAGCTGGGCAAGAAGAACCAATCTAGACCAGATCATTTG
CCCCCTTCTCAAGGTGGTAAATATCAGGGCTTTGGAAGTACACCCGCAAAACCTCCACAAGAACGGTCTG
CAGGGTCCAGCAATACTTTGAGCCTGGAAAATTTTCAAGCTGATCCTTTGGGAACATTGAGCAGAGGATG
GGGCCTCTTCTCCAGCGCTGTAACCAAATCGTTCGAGGACGTAAACGAAACGGTTATTAAGCCTCACGTC
CAGCAATGGCAATCCGGAGAGTTGTCAGAAGAAACGAAGAGAGCAGCTGCCCAGTTTGGCCAAAAGTTTC
AAGAAACGAGTAGTTATGGATTCCAAGCATTTAGTAACTTCACTAAAAATTTCAATGGTAATGCAGAGGA
TAGCTCTACAGCAGGGAATACAACCCATACAGAATATCAAAAGATTGATAATAACGATAAGAAGAATGAA
CAGGACGAGGACAAATGGGACGATTTCTAATCCCCCCGGGCTGCAGGAATTCGATATCAAGCTTATCGAT
ACCGTCGACCTCGAGTCATGTAATTAGTTATGTCACGCTTACATTCACGCCCTCCCCCCACATCCGCTCT
AACCGAAAAGGAAGGAGTTAGACAACCTGAAGTCTAGGTCCCTATTTATTTTTTTATAGTTATGTTAGTA
TTAAGAACGTTATTTATATTTCAAATTTTTCTTTTTTTTCTGTACAGACGCGTGTACGCATGTAACATTA
TACTGAAAACCTTGCTTGAGAAGGTTTTGGGACGCTCGAAGGCTTTAATTTGCGGCCGGTACCCAATTCG
CCCTATAGTGAGTCGTATTACGCGCGCTCACTGGCCGTCGTTTTACAACGTCGTGACTGGGAAAACCCTG
GCGTTACCCAACTTAATCGCCTTGCAGCACATCCCCCTTTCGCCAGCTGGCGTAATAGCGAAGAGGCCCG
CACCGATCGCCCTTCCCAACAGTTGCGCAGCCTGAATGGCGAATGG
[124 nt withheld, positions 1937-2060]
C
[91 nt withheld, positions 2062-2152]
A
[49 nt withheld, positions 2154-2202]
CCTTTGACGTTGGAGTCCACGTTCTTT
[37 nt withheld, positions 2230-2266]
ACCCTATCTCGGTCTATTCTTTTGATTTATAAGGGATTTTGCCGATTTCGGCCTATTGGTTAAAAAATGA
GCTGATTTAACAAAAATTTAACGCGAATTTTAACAAAATATTAACGCTTACAATTTCCTGATGCGGTATT
TTCTCCTTACGCATCTGTGCGGTATTTCACACCGCATATCGACCGGTCGAGGAGAACTTCTAGTATATCT
ACATACCTAATATTATTGCCTTATTAAAAATGGAATCCCAACAATTACATCAAAATCCACATTCTCTTCA
AAATCAATTGTCCTGTACTTCCTTGTTCATGTGTGTTCAAAAACGTTATATTTATAGGATAATTATACTC
TATTTCTCAACAAGTAATTGGTTGTTTGGCCGAGCGGTCTAAGGCGCCTGATTCAAGAAATATCTTGACC
GCAGTTAACTGTGGGAATACTCAGGTATCGTAAGATGCAAGAGTTCGAATCTCTTAGCAACCATTATTTT
TTTCCTCAACATAACGAGAACACACAGGGGCGCTATCGCACAGAATCAAATTCGATGACTGGAAATTTTT
TGTTAATTTCAGAGGTCGCCTGACGCATATACCTTTTTCAACTGAAAAATTGGGAGAAAAAGGAAAGGTG
AGAGCGCCGGAACCGGCTTTTCATATAGAATAGAGAAGCGTTCATGACTAAATGCTTGCATCACAATACT
TGAAGTTGACAATATTATTTAAGGACCTATTGTTTTTTCCAATAGGTGGTTAGCAATCGTCTTACTTTCT
AACTTTTCTTACCTTTTACATTTCAGCAATATATATATATATATTTCAAGGATATACCATTCTAATGTCT
GCCCCTAAGAAGATCGTCGTTTTGCCAGGTGACCACGTTGGTCAAGAAATCACAGCCGAAGCCATTAAGG
TTCTTAAAGCTATTTCTGATGTTCGTTCCAATGTCAAGTTCGATTTCGAAAATCATTTAATTGGTGGTGC
TGCTATCGATGCTACAGGTGTTCCACTTCCAGATGAGGCGCTGGAAGCCTCCAAGAAGGCTGATGCCGTT
TTGTTAGGTGCTGTGGGTGGTCCTAAATGGGGTACCGGTAGTGTTAGACCTGAACAAGGTTTACTAAAAA
TCCGTAAAGAACTTCAATTGTACGCCAACTTAAGACCATGTAACTTTGCATCCGACTCTCTTTTAGACTT
ATCTCCAATCAAGCCACAATTTGCTAAAGGTACTGACTTCGTTGTTGTCAGAGAATTAGTGGGAGGTATT
TACTTTGGTAAGAGAAAGGAAGACGATGGTGATGGTGTCGCTTGGGATAGTGAACAATACACCGTTCCAG
AAGTGCAAAGAATCACAAGAATGGCCGCTTTCATGGCCCTACAACATGAGCCACCATTGCCTATTTGGTC
CTTGGATAAAGCTAATGTTTTGGCCTCTTCAAGATTATGGAGAAAAACTGTGGAGGAAACCATCAAGAAC
GAATTCCCTACATTGAAGGTTCAACATCAATTGATTGATTCTGCCGCCATGATCCTAGTTAAGAACCCAA
CCCACCTAAATGGTATTATAATCACCAGCAACATGTTTGGTGATATCATCTCCGATGAAGCCTCCGTTAT
CCCAGGTTCCTTGGGTTTGTTGCCATCTGCGTCCTTGGCCTCTTTGCCAGACAAGAACACCGCATTTGGT
TTGTACGAACCATGCCACGGTTCTGCTCCAGATTTGCCAAAGAATAAGGTCAACCCTATCGCCACTATCT
TGTCTGCTGCAATGATGTTGAAATTGTCATTGAACTTGCCTGAAGAAGGTAAGGCCATTGAAGATGCAGT
TAAAAAGGTTTTGGATGCAGGTATCAGAACTGGTGATTTAGGTGGTTCCAACAGTACCACCGAAGTCGGT
GATGCTGTCGCCGAAGAAGTTAAGAAAATCCTTGCTTAAAAAGATTCTCTTTTTTTATGATATTTGTACA
TAAACTTTATAAATGAAATTCATAATAGAAACGACACGAAATTACAAAATGGAATATGTTCATAGGGTAG
ACGAAACTATATACGCAATCTACATACATTTATCAAGAAGGAGAAAAAGGAGGATGTAAAGGAATACAGG
TAAGCAAATTGATACTAATGGCTCAACGTGATAAGGAAAAAGAATTGCACTTTAACATTAATATTGACAA
GGAGGAGGGCACCACACAAAAAGTTAGGTGTAACAGAAAATCATGAAACTATGATTCCTAATTTATATAT
TGGAGGATTTTCTCTAAAAAAAAAAAAATACAACAAATAAAAAACACTCAATGACCTGACCATTTGATGG
AGTTTAAGTCAATACCTTCTTGAACCATTTCCCATAATGGTGAAAGTTCCCTCAAGAATTTTACTCTGTC
AGAAACGGCCTTAACGACGTAGTCGATATGGTGCACTCTCAGTACAATCTGCTCTGATGCCGCATAGTTA
AGCCAGCCCCGACACCCGCCAACACCCGCTGACGCGCCCTGACGGGCTTGTCTGCTCCCGGCATCCGCTT
ACAGACAAGCTGTGACCGTCTCCGGGAGCTGCATGTGTCAGAGGTTTTCACCGTCATCACCGAAACGCGC
GAGACGAAAGGGCCTCGTGATACGCCTATTTTTATAGGTTAATGTCATGATAATAATGGTTTCTTAGGAC
GGATCGCTTGCCTGTAACTTACACGCGCCTCGTATCTTTTAATGATGGAATAATTTGGGAATTTACTCTG
TGTTTATTTATTTTTATGTTTTGTATTTGGATTTTAGAAAGTAAATAAAGAAGGTAGAAGAGTTACGGAA
TGAAGAAAAAAAAATAAACAAAGGTTTAAAAAATTTCAACAAAAAGCGTACTTTACATATATATTTATTA
GACAAGAAAAGCAGATTAAATAGATATACATTCGATTAACGATAAGTAAAATGTAAAATCACAGGATTTT
CGTGTGTGGTCTTCTACACAGACAAGATGAAACAATTCGGCATTAATACCTGAGAGCAGGAAGAGCAAGA
TAAAAGGTAGTATTTGTTGGCGATCCCCCTAGAGTCTTTTACATCTTCGGAAAACAAAAACTATTTTTTC
TTTAATTTCTTTTTTTACTTTCTATTTTTAATTTATATATTTATATTAAAAAATTTAAATTATAATTATT
TTTATAGCACGTGATGAAAAGGACCCAGGTGGCACTTTTCGGGGAAATGTGCGCGGAACCCCTATTTGTT
TATTTTTCTAAATACATTCAAATATGTATCCGCTCATGAGACAATAACCCTGATAAATGCTTCAATAATA
TTGAAAAAGGAAGAGTATGAGTATTCAACATTTCCGTGTCGCCCTTATTCCCTTTTTTGCGGCATTTTGC
CTTCCTGTTTTTGCTCACCCAGAAACGCTGGTGAAAGTAAAAGATGCTGAAGATCAGTTGGGTGCACGAG
TGGGTTACATCGAACTGGATCTCAACAGCGGTAAGATCCTTGAGAGTTTTCGCCCCGAAGAACGTTTTCC
AATGATGAGCACTTTTAAAGTTCTGCTATGTGGCGCGGTATTATCCCGTATTGACGCCGGGCAAGAGCAA
CTCGGTCGCCGCATACACTATTCTCAGAATGACTTGGTTGAGTACTCACCAGTCACAGAAAAGCATCTTA
CGGATGGCATGACAGTAAGAGAATTATGCAGTGCTGCCATAACCATGAGTGATAACACTGCGGCCAACTT
ACTTCTGACAACGATCGGAGGACCGAAGGAGCTAACCGCTTTTTTGCACAACATGGGGGATCATGTAACT
CGCCTTGATCGTTGGGAACCGGAGCTGAATGAAGCCATACCAAACGACGAGCGTGACACCACGATGCCTG
TAGCAATGGCAACAACGTTGCGCAAACTATTAACTGGCGAACTACTTACTCTAGCTTCCCGGCAACAATT
AATAGACTGGATGGAGGCGGATAAAGTTGCAGGACCACTTCTGCGCTCGGCCCTTCCGGCTGGCTGGTTT
ATTGCTGATAAATCTGGAGCCGGTGAGCGTGGGTCTCGCGGTATCATTGCAGCACTGGGGCCAGATGGTA
AGCCCTCCCGTATCGTAGTTATCTACACGACGGGGAGTCAGGCAACTATGGATGAACGAAATAGACAGAT
CGCTGAGATAGGTGCCTCACTGATTAAGCATTGGTAACTGTCAGACCAAGTTTACTCATATATACTTTAG
ATTGATTTAAAACTTCATTTTTAATTTAAAAGGATCTAGGTGAAGATCCTTTTTGATAATCTCATGACCA
AAATCCCTTAACGTGAGTTTTCGTTCCACTGAGCGTCAGACCCCGTAGAAAAGATCAAAGGATCTTCTTG
AGATCCTTTTTTTCTGCGCGTAATCTGCTGCTTGCAAACAAAAAAACCACCGCTACCAGCGGTGGTTTGT
TTGCCGGATCAAGAGCTACCAACTCTTTTTCCGAAGGTAACTGGCTTCAGCAGAGCGCAGATACCAAATA
CTGTTCTTCTAGTGTAGCCGTAGTTAGGCCACCACTTCAAGAACTCTGTAGCACCGCCTACATACCTCGC
TCTGCTAATCCTGTTACCAGTGGCTGCTGCCAGTGGCGATAAGTCGTGTCTTACCGGGTTGGACTCAAGA
CGATAGTTACCGGATAAGGCGCAGCGGTCGGGCTGAACGGGGGGTTCGTGCACACAGCCCAGCTTGGAGC
GAACGACCTACACCGAACTGAGATACCTACAGCGTGAGCTATGAGAAAGCGCCACGCTTCCCGAAGGGAG
AAAGGCGGACAGGTATCCGGTAAGCGGCAGGGTCGGAACAGGAGAGCGCACGAGGGAGCTTCCAGGGGGA
AACGCCTGGTATCTTTATAGTCCTGTCGGGTTTCGCCACCTCTGACTTGAGCGTCGATTTTTGTGATGCT
CGTCAGGGGGGCGGAGCCTATGGAAAAACGCCAGCAACGCGGCCTTTTTACGGTTCCTGGCCTTTTGCTG
GCCTTTTGCTCACATGTTCTTTCCTGCGTTATCCCCTGATTCTGTGGATAACCGTATTACCGCCTTTGAG
TGAGCTGATACCGCTCGCCGCAGCCGAACGACCGAGCGCAGCGAGTCAGTGAGCGAGGAAGCGGAAGAGC
GCCCAATACGCAAACCGCCTCTCCCCGCGCGTTGGCCGATTCATTAATGCAGCTGGCACGACAGGTTTCC
CGACTGGAAAGCGGGCAGTGAGCGCAACGCAATTAATGTGAGTTAGCTCACTCATTAGGCACCCCAGGCT
TTACACTTTATGCTTCCGGCTCGTATGTTGTGTGGAATTGTGAGCGGATAACAATTTCACACAGGAAACA
GCTATGACCATGATTACGCCAAGCGCGCAATTAACCCTCACTAAAGGGAACAAAAGCTGGAGCTCCGGAT
GCAAGGGTTCGAATCCCTTAGCTCTCA
Features (pLannotate 1.2.2; 24 found; start..end, strand, type, name):
      1..350     +  promoter       MET17 promoter: S. cerevisiae MET17; expression is repressed by methionine; MET15; MET25
    350..368     +  misc_feature   MCS (fragment): pBluescript multiple cloning site
    372..1427    +  CDS            GCS1: GCS1_YEAST - Experimental evidence at protein level: Swiss-Prot protein existence level 1. GTPase-activating protein (GAP) for ARF1 and ARF2. Involved in intracellular vesicular transport. Required for transport from the trans-Golgi network. Implicated in the regulation of retrograde transport from the Golgi to the ER and in actin cytoskeletal organization. May be involved in the maintenance of mitochondrial morphology, possibly through organizing the actin cytoskeleton in Saccharomyces. From Saccharomyces cerevisiae (strain ATCC 204508 / S288c) (Baker's yeast).
   1433..1485    +  misc_feature   MCS (fragment): pBluescript multiple cloning site
   1486..1733    +  terminator     CYC1 terminator: S. cerevisiae CYC1; transcription terminator for CYC1
   1752..1770    -  promoter       T7 promoter: promoter for bacteriophage T7 RNA polymerase
   1778..1933    +  CDS            lacZα (fragment): LacZα fragment of β-galactosidase; lacZ fragment
   1937..2365    +  rep_origin     f1 ori (sequence partly withheld): f1 bacteriophage origin of replication; arrow indicates direction of (+) strand synthesis
   2393..2445    -  misc_feature   bom (fragment): basis of mobility region from pBR322
   2476..2553    +  CDS            YO192_YEAST (fragment): Experimental evidence at protein level: Swiss-Prot protein existence level 1. From Saccharomyces cerevisiae (strain ATCC 204508 / S288c) (Baker's yeast).
   2693..3100    +  promoter       LEU2 promoter: S. cerevisiae LEU2
   3101..4195    +  CDS            LEU2: 3-isopropylmalate dehydrogenase, required for leucine biosynthesis; S. cerevisiae LEU2; yeast auxotrophic marker
   4557..4673    -  CDS            NFS1 (fragment): NFS1_YEAST - Also known as SPL1 From Saccharomyces cerevisiae (strain ATCC 204508 / S288c) (Baker's yeast).
   4672..4722    -  misc_feature   bom (fragment): basis of mobility region from pBR322
   4824..4859    -  CDS            rop (fragment): Rop protein, which maintains plasmids at low copy number; rop
   4928..5431    -  misc_feature   CEN/ARS: S. cerevisiae CEN6 centromere fused to an autonomously replicating sequence
   5468..5572    +  promoter       AmpR promoter: bla
   5573..6433    +  CDS            AmpR: β-lactamase; bla; confers resistance to ampicillin, carbenicillin, and related antibiotics
   6604..7192    +  rep_origin     ori: high-copy-number ColE1/pMB1/pBR322/pUC origin of replication
   7375..7467    +  CDS            lacI (fragment): lac repressor; lacI; The lac repressor binds to the lac operator to inhibit transcription in E. coli. This inhibition can be relieved by adding lactose or isopropyl-β-D-thiogalactopyranoside (IPTG).
   7480..7501    +  protein_bind   CAP binding site: CAP binding activates transcription in the presence of cAMP. E. coli catabolite activator protein
   7516..7546    +  promoter       lac promoter: promoter for the E. coli lac operon
   7554..7570    +  protein_bind   lac operator: The lac repressor binds to the lac operator to inhibit transcription in E. coli. This inhibition can be relieved by adding lactose or isopropyl-β-D-thiogalactopyranoside (IPTG). lac repressor encoded by lacI
   7615..7633    +  promoter       T3 promoter: promoter for bacteriophage T3 RNA polymerase
