[The description below was written by a language model from this plasmid's Addgene catalogue record and pLannotate feature annotations shown in this document.]
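Description:
p415 Gcs1 R54K is a 7,683-nt yeast–E. coli shuttle plasmid for expressing a point mutant of the budding yeast protein Gcs1 (YDL226C) in Saccharomyces cerevisiae. It is built on the p415 Met25 backbone. A CEN6 centromere fused to an autonomously replicating sequence (CEN/ARS) lets the plasmid replicate in yeast and segregate stably at low copy number. The LEU2 gene, under its own promoter, provides auxotrophic selection in leu2 strains. In bacteria the plasmid is propagated through a high-copy ColE1/pUC-type origin and selected with ampicillin via the β-lactamase gene. The backbone also carries pBluescript-derived remnants: an f1 origin, lacZα and lac promoter/operator fragments, and flanking T3 and T7 promoters. These play no role in yeast expression.

The expression cassette consists of the MET17 (MET25) promoter, the GCS1 coding sequence cloned between retained BamHI and XmaI sites in the polylinker, and the CYC1 transcription terminator. Because the MET25 promoter is repressed by methionine, expression can be adjusted through the methionine content of the medium. No epitope tag or reporter is annotated on the insert. Gcs1 is a GTPase-activating protein for Arf1 and Arf2 that functions in vesicular transport, including retrograde Golgi-to-ER traffic. The insert carries an arginine-to-lysine substitution at position 54 (R54K), but the record does not state the functional consequence of this change. The associated publication dissects ArfGAP function in the yeast COPI coat, so the plasmid is presumably used to compare the mutant with wild-type Gcs1, for example in complementation experiments.
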