Addgene plasmid #112647: p415 Gcs1 R54K
Purpose: Expression S.cerevisiae
Depositing lab: Blanche Schwappach. Depositing organization: Universitaetsmedizin Goettingen. Publication: Dissection of GTPase-activating proteins reveals functional asymmetry in the COPI coat of budding yeast. Arakel EC, Huranova M, Estrada AF, Rau EM, Spang A, Schwappach B. J Cell Sci. 2019 Aug 29;132(16). pii: jcs.232124. doi: 10.1242/jcs.232124. PubMed 31331965.
Backbone
  Vector backbone: P415 Met25
  Vector type: Yeast Expression
  Selectable markers: LEU2
Growth in bacteria
  Bacterial resistance: Ampicillin, 100 μg/mL
  Growth temperature: 37°C
  Growth strain: DH5alpha
  Copy number: Unknown
Gene/Insert
  Gene/Insert name: Gcs1 R54K (alt name: YDL226C)
  Species: S. cerevisiae (budding yeast)
  Insert size (bp): 1059
  Mutation: R54K
  Promoter: Met25
  Cloning method: Restriction Enzyme; 5′ cloning site BamH1 (not destroyed); 3′ cloning site Xma1 (not destroyed)
  Sequencing primers: 5′ GGCACCTTGTCCAATTGAACACGCTCGATG; 3′ TTTTCAGTATAATGTTACATGCGTACACGC
Terms and licenses: Academic/Nonprofit Terms; Industry Terms: Not Available to Industry
How to cite: p415 Gcs1 R54K was a gift from Blanche Schwappach (Addgene plasmid # 112647 ; http://n2t.net/addgene:112647 ; RRID:Addgene_112647)
